Addgene plasmid #66153: pCVD450
Purpose: cloning of E coli E2348/69 PerA
Depositing lab: James Kaper. Depositing organization: University of Maryland, Baltimore. Publication: Studies on the regulation of virulence gene expression of enteropathogenic Escherichia coli. Gomez OG. University of Maryland, Baltimore. Dissertation (1993). http://hdl.handle.net/10713/1623.
Backbone
  Vector backbone: pACYC184
  Backbone size w/o insert (bp): 4300
  Vector type: cloning vector
Growth in bacteria
  Bacterial resistance: Tetracycline, 10 μg/mL
  Growth temperature: 37°C
  Growth strain: DH5alpha
  Copy number: Unknown
Gene/Insert
  Gene/Insert name: perA
  Promoter: none
  Cloning method: Restriction Enzyme; 5′ cloning site EcoRI (not destroyed); 3′ cloning site EcoRI (not destroyed)
  Sequencing primers: 5′ CAT_int
Terms and licenses: Academic/Nonprofit Terms; Industry Terms: Not Available to Industry
Depositor comments: E coli E2348/69 PerA plasmid regulator. perA subclone from pMAR2. ~ 5 kb EcoRI fragment of pMAR2 (GenBank accession number FM180569.1) containing perA, perB and perC cloned into the EcoRI site of pACYC184.
How to cite: pCVD450 was a gift from James Kaper (Addgene plasmid # 66153 ; http://n2t.net/addgene:66153 ; RRID:Addgene_66153)
