[The description below was written by a language model from this plasmid's Addgene catalogue record.]
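Description:
pCVD450 is a bacterial cloning plasmid built on pACYC184, a backbone of about 4.3 kb that replicates from the p15A origin and is therefore compatible with ColE1-type plasmids in the same cell. The record lists tetracycline as the selection and E. coli DH5alpha as the propagation host; copy number is recorded as unknown. The insert sits in the EcoRI site of pACYC184, which lies within the chloramphenicol acetyltransferase gene. This fits with tetracycline being the only listed resistance and with the use of a primer internal to the cat gene for sequencing into the insert. The EcoRI sites flanking the insert were preserved, so the fragment can be excised intact.

The payload is an EcoRI fragment of roughly 5 kb taken from pMAR2, the large plasmid of the enteropathogenic E. coli strain E2348/69. Although the insert is catalogued as perA, the depositor notes that the fragment carries perA, perB and perC, the plasmid-encoded regulator locus. No vector promoter is recorded as driving the insert, so any expression would depend on regulatory sequences carried within the cloned fragment itself. The orientation of the fragment relative to the backbone is not stated.

The stated purpose is simply cloning of PerA from E2348/69, and the associated work concerns regulation of virulence gene expression in enteropathogenic E. coli. A subclone of this kind is suited to supplying the per locus in trans alongside a compatible second plasmid, or as a source of the per genes for further subcloning. The record does not describe specific experiments, and no feature table was provided to confirm the layout.
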