>Addgene plasmid #66153 | pCVD450 | addgene partial sequence | sequence record 116816 | CAT_int 5'-tcccaatggcatcgtaaag-3'
ATGTACCTATAACCAGACCGTTCAGCTGGATATTACGGCCTTTTTAAAGACCGTAAAGAAAAATAAGCAC
AAGTTTTATCCGGCCTTTATTCACATTCTTGCCCGCCTGATGAATGCTCATCCGGAATTCACCGAATACA
CAATAGAATCCAACTCCTTGTTTTTTTTAGCAAAAAACACTCATTGGGACATGGAAATTGTCGGAATCGA
TAATAGTAATCCGTACAGAAAAATTATAATTGATGATGCATTAATTAAGTTGCTGCATTCAATATCATCT
GATGACTCTTGTTATGTAAAAAAAAAAATATTTACTGCGAACCTCAATGAAATGCAATTGAATATAGTTT
CCAATATAATTACAGACATAAAATACTCAGGCAACAACAAAAAAATATTTAAAATATTGTATTTATTATC
TTTTTTTAATGATTATAATGATATAGTTAATGTCATCCTTAGTGCTTCATCTAAGAGCATCGTAGACAGG
GTTATAAAAGTAATTGAGTTGGATATATCCAAAAACTGGAAACTAGGCGATGTCAGTAGTTCAATGTTTA
TGAGTGATTCTTGTCTGAGAAAACAATTAAACAAAGAGAACTTAACCTTTAAAAAAATCATGTTAGATAT
AAAAATGAAACATGCTTCTTTATTTTTAAGAACTACTGATAAAAACATAGATGAAATATCTTGTTTGGTT
GGGTTTAATTCCACATCATATTTTATTAAGGTATTTAAGGAATATTACAACACAACACCAA
