>Addgene plasmid #66153 | pCVD450 | addgene partial sequence | sequence record 117058 | pACYC-F 5'-tgaagtcagccccatacgat-3'
GCTTATCATCGATAAGCTTTAATGCGGTAGTTTATCACAGTTAAATTGCTAACGCAGTCAGGCACCGTGT
ATGAAATCTAACAATGCGCTCATCGTCATCCTCGGCACCGTCACCCTGGATGCTGTAGGCATAGGCTTGG
TTATGCCGGTACTGCCGGGCCTCTTGCGGGATATCGTCCATTCCGACAGCATCGCCAGTCACTATGGCGT
GCTGCTAGCGCTATATGCGTTGATGCAATTTCTATGCGCACCCGTTCTCGGAGCACTGTCCGACCGCTTT
GGCCGCCGCCCAGTCCTGCTCGCTTCGCTACTTGGAGCCACTATCGACTACGCGATCATGGCGACCACAC
CCGTCCTGTGGATCCTCTACGCCGGACGCATCGTGGCCGGCATCACCGGCGCCACAGGTGCGGTTGCTGG
CGCCTATATCGCCGACATCACCGATGGGGAAGATCGGGCTCGCCACTTCGGGCTCATGAGCGCTTGTTTC
GGCGTGGGTATGGTGGCAGGCCCCGTGGCCGGGGGACTGTTGGGCGCCATCTCCTTGCATGCACCATTCC
TTGCGGCGGCGGTGCTCAACGGCCTCAACCTACTACTGGGCTGCTTCCTAATGCAGGAGTCGCATAAGGG
AGAGCGTCGACCGATGCCCTTGAGAGCCTTCAACCCAGTCAGCTCCTTCCGGTGGGCGCGGGGCATGACT
ATCGTCGCCGCACTTATGACTGTCTTCTTTATCATGCAACTCGTA
